>Addgene plasmid #251973 | pADH1-MTS-ABE8e-P2A-EGFP | addgene full sequence | sequence record 500907 | Addgene NGS Result
TTGAGATCCTTTTTTTCTGCGCGTAATCTGCTGCTTGCAAACAAAAAAACCACCGCTACCAGCGGTGGTT
TGTTTGCCGGATCAAGAGCTACCAACTCTTTTTCCGAAGGTAACTGGCTTCAGCAGAGCGCAGATACCAA
ATACTGTTCTTCTAGTGTAGCCGTAGTTAGGCCACCACTTCAAGAACTCTGTAGCACCGCCTACATACCT
CGCTCTGCTAATCCTGTTACCAGTGGCTGCTGCCAGTGGCGATAAGTCGTGTCTTACCGGGTTGGACTCA
AGACGATAGTTACCGGATAAGGCGCAGCGGTCGGGCTGAACGGGGGGTTCGTGCACACAGCCCAGCTTGG
AGCGAACGACCTACACCGAACTGAGATACCTACAGCGTGAGCTATGAGAAAGCGCCACGCTTCCCGAAGG
GAGAAAGGCGGACAGGTATCCGGTAAGCGGCAGGGTCGGAACAGGAGAGCGCACGAGGGAGCTTCCAGGG
GGAAACGCCTGGTATCTTTATAGTCCTGTCGGGTTTCGCCACCTCTGACTTGAGCGTCGATTTTTGTGAT
GCTCGTCAGGGGGGCGGAGCCTATGGAAAAACGCCAGCAACGCGGCCTTTTTACGGTTCCTGGCCTTTTG
CTGGCCTTTTGCTCACATGTTCTTTCCTGCGTTATCCCCTGATTCTGTGGATAACCGTATTACCGCCTTT
GAGTGAGCTGATACCGCTCGCCGCAGCCGAACGACCGAGCGCAGCGAGTCAGTGAGCGAGGAAGCGGAAG
AGCGCCCAATACGCAAACCGCCTCTCCCCGCGCGTTGGCCGATTCATTAATGCAGCTGGCACGACAGGTT
TCCCGACTGGAAAGCGGGCAGTGAGCGCAACGCAATTAATGTGAGTTAGCTCACTCATTAGGCACCCCAG
GCTTTACACTTTATGCTTCCGGCTCGTATGTTGTGTGGAATTGTGAGCGGATAACAATTTCACACAGGAA
ACAGCTATGACCATGATTACGCCAAGCGCGCAATTAACCCTCACTAAAGGGAACAAAAGCTGGAGCTCAA
GGTGAGACGCGCATAACCGCTAGAGTACTTTGAAGAGGAAACAGCAATAGGGTTGCTACCAGTATAAATA
GACAGGTACATACAACACTGGAAATGGTTGTCTGTTTGAGTACGCTTTCAATTCATTTGGGTGTGCACTT
TATTATGTTACAATATGGAAGGGAACTTTACACTTCTCCTATGCACATATATTAATTAAAGTCCAATGCT
AGTAGAGAAGGGGGGTAACACCCCTCCGCGCTCTTTTCCGATTTTTTTCTAAACCGTGGAATATTTCGGA
TATCCTTTTGTTGTTTCCGGGTGTACAATATGGACTTCCTCTTTTCTGGCAACCAAACCCATACATCGGG
ATTCCTATAATACCTTCGTTGGTCTCCCTAACATGTAGGTGGCGGAGGGGAGATATACAATAGAACAGAT
ACCAGACAAGACATAATGGGCTAAACAAGACTACACCAATTACACTGCCTCATTGATGGTGGTACATAAC
GAACTAATACTGTAGCCCTAGACTTGATAGCCATCATCATATCGAAGTTTCACTACCCTTTTTCCATTTG
CCATCTATTGAAGTAATAATAGGCGCATGCAACTTCTTTTCTTTTTTTTTCTTTTCTCTCTCCCCCGTTG
TTGTCTCACCATATCCGCAATGACAAAAAAATGATGGAAGACACTAAAGGAAAAAATTAACGACAAAGAC
AGCACCAACAGATGTCGTTGTTCCAGAGCTGATGAGGGGTATCTCGAAGCACACGAAACTTTTTCCTTCC
TTCATTCACGCACACTACTCTCTAATGAGCAACGGTATACGGCCTTCCTTCCAGTTACTTGAATTTGAAA
TAAAAAAAAGTTTGCTGTCTTGCTATCAAGTATAAATAGACCTGCAATTATTAATCTTTTGTTTCCTCGT
CATTGTTCTCGTTCCCTTTCTTCCTTGTTTCTTTTTCTGCACAATATTTCAAGCTATACCAAGCATACAA
TCAACTCCAGGCTGGCCGCTCTAGAACTAGTGGATCCCCCATCACAAGTTTGTACAAAAAAGCAGGCTTC
GAAGGAGATAACAAAATGGCCTCCACTCGTGTCCTCGCCTCTCGCCTGGCCTCCCAGATGGCTGCTTCCG
CCAAGGTTGCCCGCCCTGCTGTCCGCGTTGCTCAGGTCAGCAAGCGCACCATCCAGACTGGCTCCCCCCT
CCAGACCCTCAAGCGCACCCAGATGACCTCCATCGTCAACGCCACCACCCGCCAGGCTTTCCAGAAGCGC
GCCTACTCTTCCTCTGAGGTGGAGTTTTCCCACGAGTACTGGATGAGACATGCCCTGACCCTGGCCAAGA
GGGCACGGGATGAGAGGGAGGTGCCTGTGGGAGCCGTGCTGGTGCTGAACAATAGAGTGATCGGCGAGGG
CTGGAACAGAGCCATCGGCCTGCACGACCCAACAGCCCATGCCGAAATTATGGCCCTGAGACAGGGCGGC
CTGGTCATGCAGAACTACAGACTGATTGACGCCACCCTGTACGTGACATTCGAGCCTTGCGTGATGTGCG
CCGGCGCCATGATCCACTCTAGGATCGGCCGCGTGGTGTTTGGCTGGAGGAACTCAAAAAGAGGCGCCGC
AGGCTCCCTGATGAACGTGCTGAACTACCCCGGCATGAATCACCGCGTCGAAATTACCGAGGGAATCCTG
GCAGATGAATGTGCCGCCCTGCTGTGCGATTTCTATCGGATGCCTAGACAGGTGTTCAATGCTCAGAAGA
AGGCCCAGAGCTCCATCAACTCCGGAGGATCTAGCGGAGGCTCCTCTGGCTCTGAGACACCTGGCACAAG
CGAGAGCGCAACACCTGAAAGCAGCGGGGGCAGCAGCGGGGGGTCAGACAAGAAGTACAGCATCGGCCTG
GCCATCGGCACCAACTCTGTGGGCTGGGCCGTGATCACCGACGAGTACAAGGTGCCCAGCAAGAAATTCA
AGGTGCTGGGCAACACCGACCGGCACAGCATCAAGAAGAACCTGATCGGAGCCCTGCTGTTCGACAGCGG
CGAAACAGCCGAGGCCACCCGGCTGAAGAGAACCGCCAGAAGAAGATACACCAGACGGAAGAACCGGATC
TGCTATCTGCAAGAGATCTTCAGCAACGAGATGGCCAAGGTGGACGACAGCTTCTTCCACAGACTGGAAG
AGTCCTTCCTGGTGGAAGAGGATAAGAAGCACGAGCGGCACCCCATCTTCGGCAACATCGTGGACGAGGT
GGCCTACCACGAGAAGTACCCCACCATCTACCACCTGAGAAAGAAACTGGTGGACAGCACCGACAAGGCC
GACCTGCGGCTGATCTATCTGGCCCTGGCCCACATGATCAAGTTCCGGGGCCACTTCCTGATCGAGGGCG
ACCTGAACCCCGACAACAGCGACGTGGACAAGCTGTTCATCCAGCTGGTGCAGACCTACAACCAGCTGTT
CGAGGAAAACCCCATCAACGCCAGCGGCGTGGACGCCAAGGCCATCCTGTCTGCCAGACTGAGCAAGAGC
AGACGGCTGGAAAATCTGATCGCCCAGCTGCCCGGCGAGAAGAAGAATGGCCTGTTCGGAAACCTGATTG
CCCTGAGCCTGGGCCTGACCCCCAACTTCAAGAGCAACTTCGACCTGGCCGAGGATGCCAAACTGCAGCT
GAGCAAGGACACCTACGACGACGACCTGGACAACCTGCTGGCCCAGATCGGCGACCAGTACGCCGACCTG
TTTCTGGCCGCCAAGAACCTGTCCGACGCCATCCTGCTGAGCGACATCCTGAGAGTGAACACCGAGATCA
CCAAGGCCCCCCTGAGCGCCTCTATGATCAAGAGATACGACGAGCACCACCAGGACCTGACCCTGCTGAA
AGCTCTCGTGCGGCAGCAGCTGCCTGAGAAGTACAAAGAGATTTTCTTCGACCAGAGCAAGAACGGCTAC
GCCGGCTACATTGACGGCGGAGCCAGCCAGGAAGAGTTCTACAAGTTCATCAAGCCCATCCTGGAAAAGA
TGGACGGCACCGAGGAACTGCTCGTGAAGCTGAACAGAGAGGACCTGCTGCGGAAGCAGCGGACCTTCGA
CAACGGCAGCATCCCCCACCAGATCCACCTGGGAGAGCTGCACGCCATTCTGCGGCGGCAGGAAGATTTT
TACCCATTCCTGAAGGACAACCGGGAAAAGATCGAGAAGATCCTGACCTTCCGCATCCCCTACTACGTGG
GCCCTCTGGCCAGGGGAAACAGCAGATTCGCCTGGATGACCAGAAAGAGCGAGGAAACCATCACCCCCTG
GAACTTCGAGGAAGTGGTGGACAAGGGCGCTTCCGCCCAGAGCTTCATCGAGCGGATGACCAACTTCGAT
AAGAACCTGCCCAACGAGAAGGTGCTGCCCAAGCACAGCCTGCTGTACGAGTACTTCACCGTGTATAACG
AGCTGACCAAAGTGAAATACGTGACCGAGGGAATGAGAAAGCCCGCCTTCCTGAGCGGCGAGCAGAAAAA
GGCCATCGTGGACCTGCTGTTCAAGACCAACCGGAAAGTGACCGTGAAGCAGCTGAAAGAGGACTACTTC
AAGAAAATCGAGTGCTTCGACTCCGTGGAAATCTCCGGCGTGGAAGATCGGTTCAACGCCTCCCTGGGCA
CATACCACGATCTGCTGAAAATTATCAAGGACAAGGACTTCCTGGACAATGAGGAAAACGAGGACATTCT
GGAAGATATCGTGCTGACCCTGACACTGTTTGAGGACAGAGAGATGATCGAGGAACGGCTGAAAACCTAT
GCCCACCTGTTCGACGACAAAGTGATGAAGCAGCTGAAGCGGCGGAGATACACCGGCTGGGGCAGGCTGA
GCCGGAAGCTGATCAACGGCATCCGGGACAAGCAGTCCGGCAAGACAATCCTGGATTTCCTGAAGTCCGA
CGGCTTCGCCAACAGAAACTTCATGCAGCTGATCCACGACGACAGCCTGACCTTTAAAGAGGACATCCAG
AAAGCCCAGGTGTCCGGCCAGGGCGATAGCCTGCACGAGCACATTGCCAATCTGGCCGGCAGCCCCGCCA
TTAAGAAGGGCATCCTGCAGACAGTGAAGGTGGTGGACGAGCTCGTGAAAGTGATGGGCCGGCACAAGCC
CGAGAACATCGTGATCGAAATGGCCAGAGAGAACCAGACCACCCAGAAGGGACAGAAGAACAGCCGCGAG
AGAATGAAGCGGATCGAAGAGGGCATCAAAGAGCTGGGCAGCCAGATCCTGAAAGAACACCCCGTGGAAA
ACACCCAGCTGCAGAACGAGAAGCTGTACCTGTACTACCTGCAGAATGGGCGGGATATGTACGTGGACCA
GGAACTGGACATCAACCGGCTGTCCGACTACGATGTGGACCATATCGTGCCTCAGAGCTTTCTGAAGGAC
GACTCCATCGACAACAAGGTGCTGACCAGAAGCGACAAGAACCGGGGCAAGAGCGACAACGTGCCCTCCG
AAGAGGTCGTGAAGAAGATGAAGAACTACTGGCGGCAGCTGCTGAACGCCAAGCTGATTACCCAGAGAAA
GTTCGACAATCTGACCAAGGCCGAGAGAGGCGGCCTGAGCGAACTGGATAAGGCCGGCTTCATCAAGAGA
CAGCTGGTGGAAACCCGGCAGATCACAAAGCACGTGGCACAGATCCTGGACTCCCGGATGAACACTAAGT
ACGACGAGAATGACAAGCTGATCCGGGAAGTGAAAGTGATCACCCTGAAGTCCAAGCTGGTGTCCGATTT
CCGGAAGGATTTCCAGTTTTACAAAGTGCGCGAGATCAACAACTACCACCACGCCCACGACGCCTACCTG
AACGCCGTCGTGGGAACCGCCCTGATCAAAAAGTACCCTAAGCTGGAAAGCGAGTTCGTGTACGGCGACT
ACAAGGTGTACGACGTGCGGAAGATGATCGCCAAGAGCGAGCAGGAAATCGGCAAGGCTACCGCCAAGTA
CTTCTTCTACAGCAACATCATGAACTTTTTCAAGACCGAGATTACCCTGGCCAACGGCGAGATCCGGAAG
CGGCCTCTGATCGAGACAAACGGCGAAACCGGGGAGATCGTGTGGGATAAGGGCCGGGATTTTGCCACCG
TGCGGAAAGTGCTGAGCATGCCCCAAGTGAATATCGTGAAAAAGACCGAGGTGCAGACAGGCGGCTTCAG
CAAAGAGTCTATCCTGCCCAAGAGGAACAGCGATAAGCTGATCGCCAGAAAGAAGGACTGGGACCCTAAG
AAGTACGGCGGCTTCGACAGCCCCACCGTGGCCTATTCTGTGCTGGTGGTGGCCAAAGTGGAAAAGGGCA
AGTCCAAGAAACTGAAGAGTGTGAAAGAGCTGCTGGGGATCACCATCATGGAAAGAAGCAGCTTCGAGAA
GAATCCCATCGACTTTCTGGAAGCCAAGGGCTACAAAGAAGTGAAAAAGGACCTGATCATCAAGCTGCCT
AAGTACTCCCTGTTCGAGCTGGAAAACGGCCGGAAGAGAATGCTGGCCTCTGCCGGCGAACTGCAGAAGG
GAAACGAACTGGCCCTGCCCTCCAAATATGTGAACTTCCTGTACCTGGCCAGCCACTATGAGAAGCTGAA
GGGCTCCCCCGAGGATAATGAGCAGAAACAGCTGTTTGTGGAACAGCACAAGCACTACCTGGACGAGATC
ATCGAGCAGATCAGCGAGTTCTCCAAGAGAGTGATCCTGGCCGACGCTAATCTGGACAAAGTGCTGTCCG
CCTACAACAAGCACCGGGATAAGCCCATCAGAGAGCAGGCCGAGAATATCATCCACCTGTTTACCCTGAC
CAATCTGGGAGCCCCTGCCGCCTTCAAGTACTTTGACACCACCATCGACCGGAAGAGGTACACCAGCACC
AAAGAGGTGCTGGACGCCACCCTGATCCACCAGAGCATCACCGGCCTGTACGAGACACGGATCGACCTGT
CTCAGCTGGGAGGTGACTCTGGCGGCTCAAAAAGAACCGCCGACGGCAGCGAATTCGAGGGCAAGCCCAT
CCCCAACCCCCTGCTGGGCCTGGACAGCACCGGTGCAACAAACTTCTCCCTCTTGAAACAAGCAGGAGAT
GTTGAGGAAAATCCCGGGCCTATGGTGAGCAAGGCCGAGGAGCTGTTCACCGGGGTGGTGCCCATCCTGG
TCGAGCTGGACGGCGACGTAAACGGCCACAAGTTCAGCGTGTCCGGCGAGGGCGAGGGCGATGCCACCTA
CGGCAAGCTGACCCTGAAGTTCATCTGCACCACCGGCAAGCTGCCCGTGCCCTGGCCCACCCTCGTGACC
ACCCTGACCTACGGCGTGCAGTGCTTCAGCCGCTACCCCGACCACATGAAGCAGCACGACTTCTTCAAGT
CCGCCATGCCCGAAGGCTACGTCCAGGAGCGCACCATCTTCTTCAAGGACGACGGCAACTACAAGACCCG
CGCCGAGGTGAAGTTCGAGGGCGACACCCTGGTGAACCGCATCGAGCTGAAGGGCATCGACTTCAAGGAG
GACGGCAACATCCTGGGGCACAAGCTGGAGTACAACTACAACAGCCACAACGTCTATATCATGGCCGACA
AGCAGAAGAACGGCATCAAGGTGAACTTCAAGATCCGCCACAACATCGAGGACGGCAGCGTGCAGCTCGC
CGACCACTACCAGCAGAACACCCCCATCGGCGACGGCCCCGTGCTGCTGCCCGACAACCACTACCTGAGC
ACCCAGTCCGCCCTGAGCAAAGACCCCAACGAGAAGCGCGATCACATGGTCCTGCTGGAGTTCGTGACCG
CCGCCGGGATCACTCTCGGCATGGACGAGCTGTACAAGTAACTCGAGTCATGTAATTAGTTATGTCACGC
TTACATTCACGCCCTCCCCCCACATCCGCTCTAACCGAAAAGGAAGGAGTTAGACAACCTGAAGTCTAGG
TCCCTATTTATTTTTTTATAGTTATGTTAGTATTAAGAACGTTATTTATATTTCAAATTTTTCTTTTTTT
TCTGTACAGACGCGTGTACGCATGTAACATTATACTGAAAACCTTGCTTGAGAAGGTTTTGGGACGCTCG
AAGGCTTTAATTTGCGGCCGGTACCCAATTCGCCCTATAGTGAGTCGTATTACGCGCGCTCACTGGCCGT
CGTTTTACAACGTCGTGACTGGGAAAACCCTGGCGTTACCCAACTTAATCGCCTTGCAGCACATCCCCCT
TTCGCCAGCTGGCGTAATAGCGAAGAGGCCCGCACCGATCGCCCTTCCCAACAGTTGCGCAGCCTGAATG
GCGAATGG
[124 nt withheld, positions 8339-8462]
C
[91 nt withheld, positions 8464-8554]
A
[49 nt withheld, positions 8556-8604]
CCTTTGACGTTGGAGTCCACGTTCTTT
[37 nt withheld, positions 8632-8668]
ACCCTATCTCGGTCTATTCTTTTGATTTATAAGGGATTTTGCCGATTTCGGCCTATTGGTTAAAAAATGA
GCTGATTTAACAAAAATTTAACGCGAATTTTAACAAAATATTAACGCTTACAATTTCCTGATGCGGTATT
TTCTCCTTACGCATCTGTGCGGTATTTCACACCGCATATCGACCGGTCGAGGAGAACTTCTAGTATATCT
ACATACCTAATATTATTGCCTTATTAAAAATGGAATCCCAACAATTACATCAAAATCCACATTCTCTTCA
AAATCAATTGTCCTGTACTTCCTTGTTCATGTGTGTTCAAAAACGTTATATTTATAGGATAATTATACTC
TATTTCTCAACAAGTAATTGGTTGTTTGGCCGAGCGGTCTAAGGCGCCTGATTCAAGAAATATCTTGACC
GCAGTTAACTGTGGGAATACTCAGGTATCGTAAGATGCAAGAGTTCGAATCTCTTAGCAACCATTATTTT
TTTCCTCAACATAACGAGAACACACAGGGGCGCTATCGCACAGAATCAAATTCGATGACTGGAAATTTTT
TGTTAATTTCAGAGGTCGCCTGACGCATATACCTTTTTCAACTGAAAAATTGGGAGAAAAAGGAAAGGTG
AGAGCGCCGGAACCGGCTTTTCATATAGAATAGAGAAGCGTTCATGACTAAATGCTTGCATCACAATACT
TGAAGTTGACAATATTATTTAAGGACCTATTGTTTTTTCCAATAGGTGGTTAGCAATCGTCTTACTTTCT
AACTTTTCTTACCTTTTACATTTCAGCAATATATATATATATATTTCAAGGATATACCATTCTAATGTCT
GCCCCTAAGAAGATCGTCGTTTTGCCAGGTGACCACGTTGGTCAAGAAATCACAGCCGAAGCCATTAAGG
TTCTTAAAGCTATTTCTGATGTTCGTTCCAATGTCAAGTTCGATTTCGAAAATCATTTAATTGGTGGTGC
TGCTATCGATGCTACAGGTGTTCCACTTCCAGATGAGGCGCTGGAAGCCTCCAAGAAGGCTGATGCCGTT
TTGTTAGGTGCTGTGGGTGGTCCTAAATGGGGTACCGGTAGTGTTAGACCTGAACAAGGTTTACTAAAAA
TCCGTAAAGAACTTCAATTGTACGCCAACTTAAGACCATGTAACTTTGCATCCGACTCTCTTTTAGACTT
ATCTCCAATCAAGCCACAATTTGCTAAAGGTACTGACTTCGTTGTTGTCAGAGAATTAGTGGGAGGTATT
TACTTTGGTAAGAGAAAGGAAGACGATGGTGATGGTGTCGCTTGGGATAGTGAACAATACACCGTTCCAG
AAGTGCAAAGAATCACAAGAATGGCCGCTTTCATGGCCCTACAACATGAGCCACCATTGCCTATTTGGTC
CTTGGATAAAGCTAATGTTTTGGCCTCTTCAAGATTATGGAGAAAAACTGTGGAGGAAACCATCAAGAAC
GAATTCCCTACATTGAAGGTTCAACATCAATTGATTGATTCTGCCGCCATGATCCTAGTTAAGAACCCAA
CCCACCTAAATGGTATTATAATCACCAGCAACATGTTTGGTGATATCATCTCCGATGAAGCCTCCGTTAT
CCCAGGTTCCTTGGGTTTGTTGCCATCTGCGTCCTTGGCCTCTTTGCCAGACAAGAACACCGCATTTGGT
TTGTACGAACCATGCCACGGTTCTGCTCCAGATTTGCCAAAGAATAAGGTCAACCCTATCGCCACTATCT
TGTCTGCTGCAATGATGTTGAAATTGTCATTGAACTTGCCTGAAGAAGGTAAGGCCATTGAAGATGCAGT
TAAAAAGGTTTTGGATGCAGGTATCAGAACTGGTGATTTAGGTGGTTCCAACAGTACCACCGAAGTCGGT
GATGCTGTCGCCGAAGAAGTTAAGAAAATCCTTGCTTAAAAAGATTCTCTTTTTTTATGATATTTGTACA
TAAACTTTATAAATGAAATTCATAATAGAAACGACACGAAATTACAAAATGGAATATGTTCATAGGGTAG
ACGAAACTATATACGCAATCTACATACATTTATCAAGAAGGAGAAAAAGGAGGATGTAAAGGAATACAGG
TAAGCAAATTGATACTAATGGCTCAACGTGATAAGGAAAAAGAATTGCACTTTAACATTAATATTGACAA
GGAGGAGGGCACCACACAAAAAGTTAGGTGTAACAGAAAATCATGAAACTATGATTCCTAATTTATATAT
TGGAGGATTTTCTCTAAAAAAAAAAAAATACAACAAATAAAAAACACTCAATGACCTGACCATTTGATGG
AGTTTAAGTCAATACCTTCTTGAACCATTTCCCATAATGGTGAAAGTTCCCTCAAGAATTTTACTCTGTC
AGAAACGGCCTTAACGACGTAGTCGATATGGTGCACTCTCAGTACAATCTGCTCTGATGCCGCATAGTTA
AGCCAGCCCCGACACCCGCCAACACCCGCTGACGCGCCCTGACGGGCTTGTCTGCTCCCGGCATCCGCTT
ACAGACAAGCTGTGACCGTCTCCGGGAGCTGCATGTGTCAGAGGTTTTCACCGTCATCACCGAAACGCGC
GAGACGAAAGGGCCTCGTGATACGCCTATTTTTATAGGTTAATGTCATGATAATAATGGTTTCTTAGGAC
GGATCGCTTGCCTGTAACTTACACGCGCCTCGTATCTTTTAATGATGGAATAATTTGGGAATTTACTCTG
TGTTTATTTATTTTTATGTTTTGTATTTGGATTTTAGAAAGTAAATAAAGAAGGTAGAAGAGTTACGGAA
TGAAGAAAAAAAAATAAACAAAGGTTTAAAAAATTTCAACAAAAAGCGTACTTTACATATATATTTATTA
GACAAGAAAAGCAGATTAAATAGATATACATTCGATTAACGATAAGTAAAATGTAAAATCACAGGATTTT
CGTGTGTGGTCTTCTACACAGACAAGATGAAACAATTCGGCATTAATACCTGAGAGCAGGAAGAGCAAGA
TAAAAGGTAGTATTTGTTGGCGATCCCCCTAGAGTCTTTTACATCTTCGGAAAACAAAAACTATTTTTTC
TTTAATTTCTTTTTTTACTTTCTATTTTTAATTTATATATTTATATTAAAAAATTTAAATTATAATTATT
TTTATAGCACGTGATGAAAAGGACCCAGGTGGCACTTTTCGGGGAAATGTGCGCGGAACCCCTATTTGTT
TATTTTTCTAAATACATTCAAATATGTATCCGCTCATGAGACAATAACCCTGATAAATGCTTCAATAATA
TTGAAAAAGGAAGAGTATGAGTATTCAACATTTCCGTGTCGCCCTTATTCCCTTTTTTGCGGCATTTTGC
CTTCCTGTTTTTGCTCACCCAGAAACGCTGGTGAAAGTAAAAGATGCTGAAGATCAGTTGGGTGCACGAG
TGGGTTACATCGAACTGGATCTCAACAGCGGTAAGATCCTTGAGAGTTTTCGCCCCGAAGAACGTTTTCC
AATGATGAGCACTTTTAAAGTTCTGCTATGTGGCGCGGTATTATCCCGTATTGACGCCGGGCAAGAGCAA
CTCGGTCGCCGCATACACTATTCTCAGAATGACTTGGTTGAGTACTCACCAGTCACAGAAAAGCATCTTA
CGGATGGCATGACAGTAAGAGAATTATGCAGTGCTGCCATAACCATGAGTGATAACACTGCGGCCAACTT
ACTTCTGACAACGATCGGAGGACCGAAGGAGCTAACCGCTTTTTTGCACAACATGGGGGATCATGTAACT
CGCCTTGATCGTTGGGAACCGGAGCTGAATGAAGCCATACCAAACGACGAGCGTGACACCACGATGCCTG
TAGCAATGGCAACAACGTTGCGCAAACTATTAACTGGCGAACTACTTACTCTAGCTTCCCGGCAACAATT
AATAGACTGGATGGAGGCGGATAAAGTTGCAGGACCACTTCTGCGCTCGGCCCTTCCGGCTGGCTGGTTT
ATTGCTGATAAATCTGGAGCCGGTGAGCGTGGGTCTCGCGGTATCATTGCAGCACTGGGGCCAGATGGTA
AGCCCTCCCGTATCGTAGTTATCTACACGACGGGGAGTCAGGCAACTATGGATGAACGAAATAGACAGAT
CGCTGAGATAGGTGCCTCACTGATTAAGCATTGGTAACTGTCAGACCAAGTTTACTCATATATACTTTAG
ATTGATTTAAAACTTCATTTTTAATTTAAAAGGATCTAGGTGAAGATCCTTTTTGATAATCTCATGACCA
AAATCCCTTAACGTGAGTTTTCGTTCCACTGAGCGTCAGACCCCGTAGAAAAGATCAAAGGATCTTC
Features (pLannotate 1.2.2; 28 found; start..end, strand, type, name):
      1..589     +  rep_origin     ori: high-copy-number ColE1/pMB1/pBR322/pUC origin of replication
    772..864     +  CDS            lacI (fragment): lac repressor; lacI; The lac repressor binds to the lac operator to inhibit transcription in E. coli. This inhibition can be relieved by adding lactose or isopropyl-β-D-thiogalactopyranoside (IPTG).
    877..898     +  protein_bind   CAP binding site: CAP binding activates transcription in the presence of cAMP. E. coli catabolite activator protein
    913..943     +  promoter       lac promoter: promoter for the E. coli lac operon
    947..969     +  protein_bind   lac operator (fragment): The lac repressor binds to the lac operator to inhibit transcription in E. coli. This inhibition can be relieved by adding lactose or isopropyl-β-D-thiogalactopyranoside (IPTG). lac repressor encoded by lacI
   1012..1030    +  promoter       T3 promoter: promoter for bacteriophage T3 RNA polymerase
   1332..2036    +  promoter       ADH1 promoter: S. cerevisiae ADH1; promoter for alcohol dehydrogenase 1
   2044..2070    +  misc_feature   MCS (fragment): pBluescript multiple cloning site
   2074..2098    +  protein_bind   attB1: mutant version of attB; recombination site for the Gateway® BP reaction BP Clonase™
   2116..2322    +  CDS            oli (fragment): ATP9_NEUCR - Also known as atp-9, atp9, prl-1. Experimental evidence at protein level: Swiss-Prot protein existence level 1. Mitochondrial membrane ATP synthase (F(1)F(0) ATP synthase or Complex V) produces ATP from ADP in the presence of a proton gradient across the membrane which is generated by electron transport complexes of the respiratory chain. F-type ATPases consist of two structural domains, F(1) - containing the extramembraneous catalytic core and F(0) - containing the membrane proton channel, linked together by a central stalk and a peripheral stalk. During catalysis, ATP synthesis
   2323..2814    +  CDS            tadA: TADA_ECOLI - Also known as yfhC. Experimental evidence at protein level: Swiss-Prot protein existence level 1. Catalyzes the deamination of adenosine to inosine at the wobble position 34 of tRNA(Arg2). Essential for cell viability. From Escherichia coli (strain K12).
   2917..4518    +  CDS            dCas9(N): N-terminal portion of catalytically inactive Streptococcus pyogenes dCas9 carrying the D10A mutation (Zetsche et al., 2015)
   4519..7013    +  CDS            Cas9(C) (fragment): C-terminal portion of Streptococcus pyogenes Cas9 (Zetsche et al., 2015)
   7162..7881    +  CDS            EGFP: the original enhanced GFP (Yang et al., 1996) mammalian codon-optimized
   7888..8135    +  terminator     CYC1 terminator: S. cerevisiae CYC1; transcription terminator for CYC1
   8154..8172    -  promoter       T7 promoter: promoter for bacteriophage T7 RNA polymerase
   8180..8335    +  CDS            lacZα (fragment): LacZα fragment of β-galactosidase; lacZ fragment
   8339..8767    +  rep_origin     f1 ori (sequence partly withheld): f1 bacteriophage origin of replication; arrow indicates direction of (+) strand synthesis
   8795..8847    -  misc_feature   bom (fragment): basis of mobility region from pBR322
   8878..8955    +  CDS            YO192_YEAST (fragment): Experimental evidence at protein level: Swiss-Prot protein existence level 1. From Saccharomyces cerevisiae (strain ATCC 204508 / S288c) (Baker's yeast).
   9095..9502    +  promoter       LEU2 promoter: S. cerevisiae LEU2
   9503..10597   +  CDS            LEU2: 3-isopropylmalate dehydrogenase, required for leucine biosynthesis; S. cerevisiae LEU2; yeast auxotrophic marker
  10959..11075   -  CDS            NFS1 (fragment): NFS1_YEAST - Also known as SPL1 From Saccharomyces cerevisiae (strain ATCC 204508 / S288c) (Baker's yeast).
  11074..11124   -  misc_feature   bom (fragment): basis of mobility region from pBR322
  11226..11261   -  CDS            rop (fragment): Rop protein, which maintains plasmids at low copy number; rop
  11330..11833   -  misc_feature   CEN/ARS: S. cerevisiae CEN6 centromere fused to an autonomously replicating sequence
  11870..11974   +  promoter       AmpR promoter: bla
  11975..12835   +  CDS            AmpR: β-lactamase; bla; confers resistance to ampicillin, carbenicillin, and related antibiotics
