[The description below was written by a language model from this plasmid's Addgene catalogue record and pLannotate feature annotations shown in this document.]
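Description:
pADH1-MTS-ABE8e-P2A-EGFP is a yeast expression and CRISPR plasmid of about 13 kb built on the pAG415 backbone, a low-copy centromeric shuttle vector. In Saccharomyces cerevisiae it is maintained through a CEN6/ARS element and selected by the LEU2 auxotrophic marker under its own promoter. In E. coli it replicates from a high-copy ColE1/pUC-type origin with ampicillin resistance (β-lactamase). An f1 origin, flanking T3 and T7 promoters, lac regulatory and lacZα remnants, and an attB1 site are carried over from the pBluescript- and Gateway-derived backbone and are not part of the payload.

The expression cassette runs from the S. cerevisiae ADH1 promoter to the CYC1 terminator. It encodes an N-terminal mitochondrial targeting sequence, annotated as a fragment of the Neurospora crassa ATP synthase subunit 9 precursor, a commonly used matrix-import presequence. This is fused to the ABE8e adenine base editor. The editor appears in the feature table as an E. coli TadA-derived deaminase domain followed by Streptococcus pyogenes Cas9, whose N-terminal portion is annotated as carrying D10A. According to the catalogue fields, the C-terminus carries a V5 epitope tag followed by P2A-EGFP. The V5 and P2A elements are not individually annotated, but EGFP is. The 2A peptide causes ribosomal skipping, so EGFP is released as a separate protein that reports expression of the editor without remaining attached to it.

The stated purpose is mitochondrial DNA editing in yeast, with ADH1 chosen as a mid-strength promoter to give a lower expression level of the mitochondrially targeted editor. No guide RNA cassette is annotated on this plasmid, so the guide would presumably have to be supplied separately.
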