Addgene plasmid #251973: pADH1-MTS-ABE8e-P2A-EGFP
Purpose: Yeast mtDNA editing with a mid-strength promoter for lower expression level
Depositing lab: Alice Ting. Depositing organization: Stanford University. Publication: Towards CRISPR-based editing of the mitochondrial genome in yeast. Yin S, Jarosz DF, Ting AY. Proc Natl Acad Sci U S A. 2026 Jan 20;123(3):e2505894123. doi: 10.1073/pnas.2505894123. Epub 2026 Jan 16. PubMed 41543903.
Backbone
  Vector backbone: pAG415
  Vector type: Yeast Expression, CRISPR
  Selectable markers: LEU2
Growth in bacteria
  Bacterial resistance: Ampicillin, 100 μg/mL
  Growth temperature: 37°C
  Growth strain: DH5alpha
  Copy number: High Copy
Gene/Insert
  Gene/Insert name: ABE8e
  Species: S. cerevisiae (budding yeast)
  Promoter: ADH1
  Tag / fusion protein: MTS (N terminal on insert); V5-P2A-EGFP (C terminal on insert)
  Cloning method: Gibson Cloning
Terms and licenses: Academic/Nonprofit Terms; Industry Terms: Not Available to Industry
Depositor comments: Please visit https://doi.org/10.64898/2025.12.09.693232 for bioRxiv preprint.
How to cite: pADH1-MTS-ABE8e-P2A-EGFP was a gift from Alice Ting (Addgene plasmid # 251973 ; http://n2t.net/addgene:251973 ; RRID:Addgene_251973)
